Addgene plasmid #81912: pDONR223_ACTG1_WT
Purpose: Gateway Donor vector containing ACTG1 , part of the Target Accelerator Plasmid Collection.
Depositing lab: Jesse Boehm & William Hahn & David Root. Depositing organization: Broad Institute. Publication: Systematic Functional Interrogation of Rare Cancer Variants Identifies Oncogenic Alleles. Kim E, Ilic N, Shrestha Y, Zou L, Kamburov A, Zhu C, Yang X, Lubonja R, Tran N, Nguyen C, Lawrence MS, Piccioni F, Bagul M, Doench JG, Chouinard CR, Wu X, Hogstrom L, Natoli T, Tamayo P, Horn H, Corsello SM, Lage K, Root DE, Subramanian A, Golub TR, Getz G, Boehm JS, Hahn WC. Cancer Discov. 2016 Jul;6(7):714-26. doi: 10.1158/2159-8290.CD-16-0160. Epub 2016 May 4. PubMed 27147599.
Backbone
  Vector backbone: pDONR223
  Backbone manufacturer: Invitrogen
  Backbone size w/o insert (bp): 2790
  Vector type: Gateway Entry vector
Growth in bacteria
  Bacterial resistance: Spectinomycin, 50 μg/mL
  Growth temperature: 37°C
  Growth strain: DH5alpha
  Copy number: High Copy
Gene/Insert
  Gene/Insert name: ACTG1 (alt name: NM_001614.3)
  Species: H. sapiens (human)
  Mutation: WT
  Entrez Gene: ACTG1 (a.k.a. ACT, ACTG, DFNA20, DFNA26, HEL-176)
  Promoter: None
  Cloning method: Gateway Cloning
  Sequencing primers: 5′ M13pUC-fwd; 3′ M13-Rev
Terms and licenses: Academic/Nonprofit Terms; Industry Terms: Not Available to Industry
Depositor comments: Closed state: stop codon immediately follows insert
How to cite: pDONR223_ACTG1_WT was a gift from Jesse Boehm & William Hahn & David Root (Addgene plasmid # 81912 ; http://n2t.net/addgene:81912 ; RRID:Addgene_81912)
