[The description below was written by a language model from this plasmid's Addgene catalogue record and pLannotate feature annotations shown in this document.]
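Description:
pDONR223_ACTG1_WT is a Gateway entry clone built on the Invitrogen pDONR223 backbone and carrying the wild-type open reading frame of human ACTG1 (cytoplasmic gamma-actin, reference transcript NM_001614.3). It is a small (about 3.9 kb) bacterial plasmid that replicates from a high-copy ColE1/pUC-type origin and is selected with spectinomycin through the aadA aminoglycoside adenylyltransferase gene (SmR). The short Pc integron promoter and gentamicin-resistance fragments annotated just upstream of aadA appear to be remnants of the cassette from which the marker was derived rather than functional elements. The lacI and lacZα fragments are likewise only short vestigial matches.

The ACTG1 coding sequence sits between two attL recombination sites in opposite orientations. The automated annotation labels both as attL3 and matches the ORF to bovine gamma-actin, which reflects the extreme conservation of actin, whereas the catalogue lists the insert as human. These sites allow the ORF to be moved by an LR Clonase reaction into any compatible Gateway destination vector. The record states that there is no promoter driving the insert, so the plasmid is a shuttle and storage clone, not an expression construct. rrnB T1 and T2 terminators upstream of the cassette insulate it from read-through transcription, and a T7 promoter lies downstream of the second attL site, oriented toward the insert. The clone is in the "closed" configuration, with a stop codon immediately after the ORF, so destination vectors will yield native or N-terminally tagged protein but not C-terminal fusions. It belongs to the Target Accelerator Plasmid Collection, where it serves as the wild-type reference allele for functional studies of cancer-associated variants.
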