Features (pLannotate 1.2.2; 12 found; start..end, strand, type, name):
    121..213     +  CDS            lacI (fragment): lac repressor; lacI; The lac repressor binds to the lac operator to inhibit transcription in E. coli. This inhibition can be relieved by adding lactose or isopropyl-β-D-thiogalactopyranoside (IPTG).
    268..295     -  terminator     rrnB T2 terminator: transcription terminator T2 from the E. coli rrnB gene
    427..470     +  terminator     rrnB T1 terminator: Escherichia coli rrnB; transcription terminator T1 from the E. coli rrnB gene
    517..553     -  CDS            lacZα (fragment): LacZα fragment of β-galactosidase; lacZ fragment
    570..665     +  protein_bind   attL3: mutant version of attL; recombination site for the Gateway® LR reaction LR Clonase™
    671..1795    +  CDS            ACTG1: ACTG_BOVIN - Also known as ACTG. Experimental evidence at protein level: Swiss-Prot protein existence level 1. Actins are highly conserved proteins that are involved in various types of cell motility and are ubiquitously expressed in all eukaryotic cells. From Bos taurus (Bovine).
   1803..1898    -  protein_bind   attL3: mutant version of attL; recombination site for the Gateway® LR reaction LR Clonase™
   1917..1935    -  promoter       T7 promoter: promoter for bacteriophage T7 RNA polymerase
   2125..2148    +  promoter       Pc promoter (fragment): intI1 (promoter lies within the coding sequence); class 1 integron promoter
   2324..2380    +  CDS            GmR (fragment): gentamycin acetyltransferase; aacC1; confers resistance to gentamycin
   2387..3178    +  CDS            SmR: aminoglycoside adenylyltransferase (Murphy, 1985); aadA; confers resistance to spectinomycin and streptomycin
   3271..3859    +  rep_origin     ori: high-copy-number ColE1/pMB1/pBR322/pUC origin of replication
>Addgene plasmid #81912 | pDONR223_ACTG1_WT | addgene full sequence | sequence record 169320 | Addgene NGS Result
CTTTCCTGCGTTATCCCCTGATTCTGTGGATAACCGTATTACCGCCTTTGAGTGAGCTGATACCGCTCGC
CGCAGCCGAACGACCGAGCGCAGCGAGTCAGTGAGCGAGGAAGCGGAAGAGCGCCCAATACGCAAACCGC
CTCTCCCCGCGCGTTGGCCGATTCATTAATGCAGCTGGCACGACAGGTTTCCCGACTGGAAAGCGGGCAG
TGAGCGCAACGCAATTAATACGCGTACCGCTAGCCAGGAAGAGTTTGTAGAAACGCAAAAAGGCCATCCG
TCAGGATGGCCTTCTGCTTAGTTTGATGCCTGGCAGTTTATGGCGGGCGTCCTGCCCGCCACCCTCCGGG
CCGTTGCTTCACAACGTTCAAATCCGCTCCCGGCGGATTTGTCCTACTCAGGAGAGCGTTCACCGACAAA
CAACAGATAAAACGAAAGGCCCAGTCTTCCGACTGAGCCTTTCGTTTTATTTGATGCCTGGCAGTTCCCT
ACTCTCGCGTTAACGCTAGCATGGATGTTTTCCCAGTCACGACGTTGTAAAACGACGGCCAGTCTTAAGC
TCGGGCCCCAAATAATGATTTTATTTTGACTGATAGTGACCTGTTCGTTGCAACAAATTGATGAGCAATG
CTTTTTTATAATGCCAACTTTGTACAAAAAAGTTGGCACCATGGAAGAAGAGATCGCCGCGCTGGTCATT
GACAATGGCTCCGGCATGTGCAAAGCTGGTTTTGCTGGGGACGACGCTCCCCGAGCCGTGTTTCCTTCCA
TCGTCGGGCGCCCCAGACACCAGGGCGTCATGGTGGGCATGGGCCAGAAGGACTCCTACGTGGGCGACGA
GGCCCAGAGCAAGCGTGGCATCCTGACCCTGAAGTACCCCATTGAGCATGGCATCGTCACCAACTGGGAC
GACATGGAGAAGATCTGGCACCACACCTTCTACAACGAGCTGCGCGTGGCCCCGGAGGAGCACCCAGTGC
TGCTGACCGAGGCCCCCCTGAACCCCAAGGCCAACAGAGAGAAGATGACTCAGATTATGTTTGAGACCTT
CAACACCCCGGCCATGTACGTGGCCATCCAGGCCGTGCTGTCCCTCTACGCCTCTGGGCGCACCACTGGC
ATTGTCATGGACTCTGGAGACGGGGTCACCCACACGGTGCCCATCTACGAGGGCTACGCCCTCCCCCACG
CCATCCTGCGTCTGGACCTGGCTGGCCGGGACCTGACCGACTACCTCATGAAGATCCTCACTGAGCGAGG
CTACAGCTTCACCACCACGGCCGAGCGGGAAATCGTGCGCGACATCAAGGAGAAGCTGTGCTACGTCGCC
CTGGACTTCGAGCAGGAGATGGCCACCGCCGCATCCTCCTCTTCTCTGGAGAAGAGCTACGAGCTGCCCG
ATGGCCAGGTCATCACCATTGGCAATGAGCGGTTCCGGTGTCCGGAGGCGCTGTTCCAGCCTTCCTTCCT
GGGTATGGAATCTTGCGGCATCCACGAGACCACCTTCAACTCCATCATGAAGTGTGACGTGGACATCCGC
AAAGACCTGTACGCCAACACGGTGCTGTCGGGCGGCACCACCATGTACCCGGGCATTGCCGACAGGATGC
AGAAGGAGATCACCGCCCTGGCGCCCAGCACCATGAAGATCAAGATCATCGCACCCCCAGAGCGCAAGTA
CTCGGTGTGGATCGGTGGCTCCATCCTGGCCTCACTGTCCACCTTCCAGCAGATGTGGATTAGCAAGCAG
GAGTACGACGAGTCGGGCCCCTCCATCGTCCACCGCAAATGCTTCTGATTGCCAACTTTCTTGTACAAAG
TTGGCATTATAAGAAAGCATTGCTTATCAATTTGTTGCAACGAACAGGTCACTATCAGTCAAAATAAAAT
CATTATTTGCCATCCAGCTGATATCCCCTATAGTGAGTCGTATTACATGGTCATAGCTGTTTCCTGGCAG
CTCTGGCCCGTGTCTCAAAATCTCTGATGTTACATTGCACAAGATAAAAATATATCATCATGCCTCCTCT
AGACCAGCCAGGACAGAAATGCCTCGACTTCGCTGCTACCCAAGGTTGCCGGGTGACGCACACCGTGGAA
ACGGATGAAGGCACGAACCCAGTGGACATAAGCCTGTTCGGTTCGTAAGCTGTAATGCAAGTAGCGTATG
CGCTCACGCAACTGGTCCAGAACCTTGACCGAACGCAGCGGTGGTAACGGCGCAGTGGCGGTTTTCATGG
CTTGTTATGACTGTTTTTTTGGGGTACAGTCTATGCCTCGGGCATCCAAGCAGCAAGCGCGTTACGCCGT
GGGTCGATGTTTGATGTTATGGAGCAGCAACGATGTTACGCAGCAGGGCAGTCGCCCTAAAACAAAGTTA
AACATTATGAGGGAAGCGGTGATCGCCGAAGTATCGACTCAACTATCAGAGGTAGTTGGCGTCATCGAGC
GCCATCTCGAACCGACGTTGCTGGCCGTACATTTGTACGGCTCCGCAGTGGATGGCGGCCTGAAGCCACA
CAGTGATATTGATTTGCTGGTTACGGTGACCGTAAGGCTTGATGAAACAACGCGGCGAGCTTTGATCAAC
GACCTTTTGGAAACTTCGGCTTCCCCTGGAGAGAGCGAGATTCTCCGCGCTGTAGAAGTCACCATTGTTG
TGCACGACGACATCATTCCGTGGCGTTATCCAGCTAAGCGCGAACTGCAATTTGGAGAATGGCAGCGCAA
TGACATTCTTGCAGGTATCTTCGAGCCAGCCACGATCGACATTGATCTGGCTATCTTGCTGACAAAAGCA
AGAGAACATAGCGTTGCCTTGGTAGGTCCAGCGGCGGAGGAACTCTTTGATCCGGTTCCTGAACAGGATC
TATTTGAGGCGCTAAATGAAACCTTAACGCTATGGAACTCGCCGCCCGACTGGGCTGGCGATGAGCGAAA
TGTAGTGCTTACGTTGTCCCGCATTTGGTACAGCGCAGTAACCGGCAAAATCGCGCCGAAGGATGTCGCT
GCCGACTGGGCAATGGAGCGCCTGCCGGCCCAGTATCAGCCCGTCATACTTGAAGCTAGACAGGCTTATC
TTGGACAAGAAGAAGATCGCTTGGCCTCGCGCGCAGATCAGTTGGAAGAATTTGTCCACTACGTGAAAGG
CGAGATCACCAAGGTAGTCGGCAAATAACCCTCGAGCCACCCATGACCAAAATCCCTTAACGTGAGTTAC
GCGTCGTTCCACTGAGCGTCAGACCCCGTAGAAAAGATCAAAGGATCTTCTTGAGATCCTTTTTTTCTGC
GCGTAATCTGCTGCTTGCAAACAAAAAAACCACCGCTACCAGCGGTGGTTTGTTTGCCGGATCAAGAGCT
ACCAACTCTTTTTCCGAAGGTAACTGGCTTCAGCAGAGCGCAGATACCAAATACTGTTCTTCTAGTGTAG
CCGTAGTTAGGCCACCACTTCAAGAACTCTGTAGCACCGCCTACATACCTCGCTCTGCTAATCCTGTTAC
CAGTGGCTGCTGCCAGTGGCGATAAGTCGTGTCTTACCGGGTTGGACTCAAGACGATAGTTACCGGATAA
GGCGCAGCGGTCGGGCTGAACGGGGGGTTCGTGCACACAGCCCAGCTTGGAGCGAACGACCTACACCGAA
CTGAGATACCTACAGCGTGAGCTATGAGAAAGCGCCACGCTTCCCGAAGGGAGAAAGGCGGACAGGTATC
CGGTAAGCGGCAGGGTCGGAACAGGAGAGCGCACGAGGGAGCTTCCAGGGGGAAACGCCTGGTATCTTTA
TAGTCCTGTCGGGTTTCGCCACCTCTGACTTGAGCGTCGATTTTTGTGATGCTCGTCAGGGGGGCGGAGC
CTATGGAAAAACGCCAGCAACGCGGCCTTTTTACGGTTCCTGGCCTTTTGCTGGCCTTTTGCTCACATGT
T
