>Addgene plasmid #81912 | pDONR223_ACTG1_WT | depositor partial sequence | sequence record 155231 | Insert sequence
ATGGAAGAAGAGATCGCCGCGCTGGTCATTGACAATGGCTCCGGCATGTGCAAAGCTGGTTTTGCTGGGG
ACGACGCTCCCCGAGCCGTGTTTCCTTCCATCGTCGGGCGCCCCAGACACCAGGGCGTCATGGTGGGCAT
GGGCCAGAAGGACTCCTACGTGGGCGACGAGGCCCAGAGCAAGCGTGGCATCCTGACCCTGAAGTACCCC
ATTGAGCATGGCATCGTCACCAACTGGGACGACATGGAGAAGATCTGGCACCACACCTTCTACAACGAGC
TGCGCGTGGCCCCGGAGGAGCACCCAGTGCTGCTGACCGAGGCCCCCCTGAACCCCAAGGCCAACAGAGA
GAAGATGACTCAGATTATGTTTGAGACCTTCAACACCCCGGCCATGTACGTGGCCATCCAGGCCGTGCTG
TCCCTCTACGCCTCTGGGCGCACCACTGGCATTGTCATGGACTCTGGAGACGGGGTCACCCACACGGTGC
CCATCTACGAGGGCTACGCCCTCCCCCACGCCATCCTGCGTCTGGACCTGGCTGGCCGGGACCTGACCGA
CTACCTCATGAAGATCCTCACTGAGCGAGGCTACAGCTTCACCACCACGGCCGAGCGGGAAATCGTGCGC
GACATCAAGGAGAAGCTGTGCTACGTCGCCCTGGACTTCGAGCAGGAGATGGCCACCGCCGCATCCTCCT
CTTCTCTGGAGAAGAGCTACGAGCTGCCCGATGGCCAGGTCATCACCATTGGCAATGAGCGGTTCCGGTG
TCCGGAGGCGCTGTTCCAGCCTTCCTTCCTGGGTATGGAATCTTGCGGCATCCACGAGACCACCTTCAAC
TCCATCATGAAGTGTGACGTGGACATCCGCAAAGACCTGTACGCCAACACGGTGCTGTCGGGCGGCACCA
CCATGTACCCGGGCATTGCCGACAGGATGCAGAAGGAGATCACCGCCCTGGCGCCCAGCACCATGAAGAT
CAAGATCATCGCACCCCCAGAGCGCAAGTACTCGGTGTGGATCGGTGGCTCCATCCTGGCCTCACTGTCC
ACCTTCCAGCAGATGTGGATTAGCAAGCAGGAGTACGACGAGTCGGGCCCCTCCATCGTCCACCGCAAAT
GCTT
